Addgene plasmid #19759: pBabe.puro.CDK8.KD.flag
Depositing lab: William Hahn. Depositing organization: Dana-Farber Cancer Institute. Publication: CDK8 is a colorectal cancer oncogene that regulates beta-catenin activity. Firestein R, Bass AJ, Kim SY, Dunn IF, Silver SJ, Guney I, Freed E, Ligon AH, Vena N, Ogino S, Chheda MG, Tamayo P, Finn S, Shrestha Y, Boehm JS, Jain S, Bojarski E, Mermel C, Barretina J, Chan JA, Baselga J, Tabernero J, Root DE, Fuchs CS, Loda M, Shivdasani RA, Meyerson M, Hahn WC. Nature. 2008 Sep 25. 455(7212):547-51. 10.1038/nature07179 PubMed 18794900.
Backbone
  Vector backbone: pBABE-puro
  Backbone size w/o insert (bp): 5169
  Vector type: Mammalian Expression, Retroviral
  Selectable markers: Puromycin
Growth in bacteria
  Bacterial resistance: Ampicillin, 100 μg/mL
  Growth temperature: 37°C
  Growth strain: DH5alpha
  Copy number: High Copy
Gene/Insert
  Gene/Insert name: cyclin-dependent kinase 8 (alt name: CDK8)
  Species: H. sapiens (human)
  Mutation: D173A (kinase dead)
  Entrez Gene: CDK8 (a.k.a. IDDHBA, K35)
  Tag / fusion protein: Flag (N terminal on insert)
  Cloning method: Restriction Enzyme; 5′ cloning site BamHI (unknown if destroyed); 3′ cloning site EcoRI (unknown if destroyed)
  Sequencing primers: 5′ pBABE 5'; 3′ pBABE 3'
Resource information
  A portion of this plasmid was derived from a plasmid made by: Original insert was gift from A. Rice
Terms and licenses: Academic/Nonprofit Terms; Industry Terms: Not Available to Industry
How to cite: pBabe.puro.CDK8.KD.flag was a gift from William Hahn (Addgene plasmid # 19759 ; http://n2t.net/addgene:19759 ; RRID:Addgene_19759)
