[The description below was written by a language model from this plasmid's Addgene catalogue record.]
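Description:
pBabe.puro.CDK8.KD.flag is a retroviral mammalian expression plasmid built on the pBABE-puro backbone (about 5.2 kb without insert). It is propagated in E. coli as a high-copy plasmid under ampicillin selection, and it carries a puromycin resistance marker for selecting transduced or transfected mammalian cells. No feature table accompanies the record, so individual elements are not itemised. pBABE vectors are generally Moloney murine leukemia virus-based designs in which the insert is transcribed from the 5′ LTR, with a packaging signal that allows the genomic RNA to be encapsidated in a packaging cell line. In these vectors the puromycin resistance gene is driven from a separate internal promoter.

The insert is human cyclin-dependent kinase 8 (CDK8), cloned between the BamHI and EcoRI sites and fused to an N-terminal Flag epitope tag for detection or immunoprecipitation. The coding sequence carries a D173A substitution, which the record annotates as kinase dead, so the encoded protein is intended to lack catalytic activity while otherwise resembling wild-type CDK8.

The plasmid is suited to producing retrovirus for stable expression of the inactive kinase in mammalian cells. There it can serve as a negative control alongside wild-type CDK8, to test whether a given phenotype depends on kinase activity. The associated publication identified CDK8 as a colorectal cancer oncogene that regulates beta-catenin activity, which is consistent with using this mutant to ask whether those effects require CDK8 catalytic function.
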