>Addgene plasmid #19759 | pBabe.puro.CDK8.KD.flag | addgene partial sequence | sequence record 25407 | 19759 with pBABE-5
TGGNCTACAAAGACGATGACGACAAGAGATCTATGGACTATGACTTTAAAGTGAAGCTGAGCAGCGAGCG
GGAGCGGGTCGAGGACCTGTTTGAATACGAGGGCTGCAAAGTTGGCCGAGGCACTTATGGTCACGTCTAC
AAAGCCAAGAGGAAAGATGGGAAGGATGATAAAGACTATGCTTTAAAACAAATAGAAGGAACTGGGATCT
CTATGTCGGCATGTAGAGAAATAGCATTACTTCGAGAGCTTAAGCATCCAAACGTCATTTCTCTTCAAAA
GGTGTTTCTGTCTCATGCTGATAGGAAGGTGTGGCTTCTGTTTGACTATGCTGAACATGACCTCTGGCAT
ATAATCAAGTTTCACAGAGCTTCTAAAGCAAACAAGAAGCCAGTTCAGTTACCTCGGGGAATGGTGAAGT
CACTATTATATCAGATCCTAGATGGTATTCACTACCTGCATGCTAACTGGGTGTTGCACAGAGATTTGAA
ACCTGCTAATATTTTAGTTATGGGTGAAGGTCCTGAGCGAGGAAGAGTAAAAATTGCTGCCATGGGCTTT
GCCCGATTATTTAATTCACCTTTGAAGCCTTTAGCAGATTTGGATCCAGTGGTTGTTACATTCTGGTACC
GAGCCCCTGAACTACTTCTTGGAGCAAGGCATTATACCAAAGCTATTGATATTTGGGCTATAGGGTGTAT
ATTTGCAGAACTACTAACGTCAGAA
